Addgene plasmid #98527: BB1_34_RPS3tt
Purpose: BB1 with insert: RPS3tt
Depositing lab: Brigitte Gasser & Diethard Mattanovich & Michael Sauer. Depositing organization: Universitaet fur Bodenkultur Wien (BOKU-WIEN). Publication: GoldenPiCS: a Golden Gate-derived modular cloning system for applied synthetic biology in the yeast Pichia pastoris. Prielhofer R, Barrero JJ, Steuer S, Gassler T, Zahrl R, Baumann K, Sauer M, Mattanovich D, Gasser B, Marx H. BMC Syst Biol. 2017 Dec 8;11(1):123. doi: 10.1186/s12918-017-0492-3. PubMed 29221460.
Backbone
  Vector backbone: BB1
  Backbone size w/o insert (bp): 1936
  Vector type: Bacterial Expression
Growth in bacteria
  Bacterial resistance: Kanamycin, 50 μg/mL
  Growth temperature: 37°C
  Growth strain: DH10B
  Copy number: High Copy
Gene/Insert
  Gene/Insert name: RPS3tt
  Insert size (bp): 174
  Mutation: Internal BsaI and BpiI sites removed from insert
  Cloning method: Restriction Enzyme; 5′ cloning site BpiI (destroyed during cloning); 3′ cloning site BpiI (destroyed during cloning)
  Sequencing primers: 5′ 5'-GTAAAACGACGGCCAGTT-3' (M13-Fwd); 3′ 5´-CAGGAAACAGCTATGAC-3' (M13-Rev)
Terms and licenses: Academic/Nonprofit Terms; Industry Terms: Not Available to Industry
How to cite: BB1_34_RPS3tt was a gift from Brigitte Gasser & Diethard Mattanovich & Michael Sauer (Addgene plasmid # 98527 ; http://n2t.net/addgene:98527 ; RRID:Addgene_98527)
