[The description below was written by a language model from this plasmid's Addgene catalogue record and the feature table of its GenBank file.]
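Description:
BB1_34_RPS3tt is a small (about 2.1 kb) level-one "BB1" part plasmid from the GoldenPiCS toolkit, a Golden Gate-derived modular cloning system built for synthetic biology in the yeast Pichia pastoris. Although catalogued as a bacterial expression vector, it functions as an E. coli storage and donor plasmid for a single standardized part rather than as an expression construct. It replicates from a high-copy ColE1/pUC-type origin and is selected with kanamycin through an aph(3')-Ia aminoglycoside phosphotransferase gene driven by the cat promoter. That cassette is bracketed by the bidirectional tonB terminator upstream and the phage T7 early (T7Te) terminator downstream, which insulate the marker from the neighbouring origin and cloning region.

The payload is RPS3tt, a 174 bp insert. The "tt" suffix and the toolkit context suggest a transcription terminator associated with the RPS3 ribosomal protein gene, and the "34" in the name presumably denotes the fusion-site position the part occupies, but the record does not spell out either point or the source organism. The insert itself is not annotated in the feature table. By inference it lies in the roughly 400 bp interval between the M13 forward and reverse primer sites, which serve for sequence verification. It was introduced with BpiI, whose sites were destroyed during cloning, and internal BsaI and BpiI sites were removed from the part so that it stays intact during type IIS assembly. The typical use is as a terminator module to be combined with promoter and coding-sequence parts when building expression units in higher-level GoldenPiCS backbones for Pichia.
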