LOCUS       Exported 2104 bp ds-DNA circular SYN 13-MAY-2021
DEFINITION  BB1 with insert: RPS3tt.
ACCESSION   .
VERSION     .
KEYWORDS    BB1_34_RPS3tt
SOURCE      synthetic DNA construct
  ORGANISM  synthetic DNA construct
REFERENCE   1 (bases 1 to 2104)
  AUTHORS   Prielhofer R, Barrero JJ, Steuer S, Gassler T, Zahrl R, Baumann K,
            Sauer M, Mattanovich D, Gasser B, Marx H
  TITLE     GoldenPiCS: a Golden Gate-derived modular cloning system for applied
            synthetic biology in the yeast Pichia pastoris.
  JOURNAL   BMC Syst Biol. 2017 Dec 8;11(1):123. doi: 10.1186/s12918-017-0492-3.
  PUBMED    29221460
REFERENCE   2 (bases 1 to 2104)
  AUTHORS   .
  TITLE     Direct Submission
  JOURNAL   Exported May 13, 2021 from SnapGene Server 1.1.58
            http://www.snapgene.com
FEATURES             Location/Qualifiers
     source          1..2104
                     /organism="synthetic DNA construct"
                     /mol_type="other DNA"
     primer_bind     1..17
                     /label=M13 fwd
                     /note="common sequencing primer, one of multiple similar
                     variants"
     primer_bind     complement(400..416)
                     /label=M13 rev
                     /note="common sequencing primer, one of multiple similar
                     variants"
     primer_bind     complement(400..416)
                     /label=M13 Reverse
                     /note="In lacZ gene. Also called M13-rev"
     terminator      464..495
                     /label=tonB terminator
                     /note="bidirectional E. coli tonB-P14 transcription
                     terminator"
     promoter        496..598
                     /label=cat promoter
                     /note="promoter of the E. coli cat gene encoding
                     chloramphenicol acetyltransferase"
     CDS             599..1414
                     /codon_start=1
                     /gene="aph(3')-Ia"
                     /product="aminoglycoside phosphotransferase"
                     /label=KanR
                     /note="confers resistance to kanamycin in bacteria or G418
                     (Geneticin(R)) in eukaryotes"
                     /translation="MSHIQRETSCLKPRLNSNMDADLYGYKWARDNVGQSGATIYRLYG
                     KPDAPELFLKHGKGSVANDVTDEMVRLNWLTEFMPLPTIKHFIRTPDDAWLLTTAIPGK
                     TAFQVLEEYPDSGENIVDALAVFLRRLHSIPVCNCPFNGDRVFRLAQAQSRMNNGLVGA
                     SDFDDERNGWPVEQVWKEMHKLLPFSPDSVVTHGDFSLDNLIFDEGKLIGCIDVGRVGI
                     ADRYQDLAILWNCLGEFSPSLQKRLFQKYGIDNPDMNKLQFHLMLDEFF"
     primer_bind     complement(672..691)
                     /label=Kan-R
                     /note="Kanamycin resistance gene, reverse primer"
     terminator      1438..1465
                     /label=T7Te terminator
                     /note="phage T7 early transcription terminator"
     rep_origin      complement(1477..2064)
                     /direction=LEFT
                     /label=ori
                     /note="high-copy-number ColE1/pMB1/pBR322/pUC origin of
                     replication"
     primer_bind     complement(1557..1576)
                     /label=pBR322ori-F
                     /note="pBR322 origin, forward primer"
     primer_bind     2104..17
                     /label=M13 Forward
                     /note="In lacZ gene. Also called M13-F20 or M13 (-21)
                     Forward"
ORIGIN
        1 gtaaaacgac ggccagttta tctagtcagc ttgattctag ctgatcgtgg accggaaggt
       61 gagccagtga gttgattgca gtccagttac gctggagtct gaggctcgtc ctgaatgata
      121 tgcggcctcg aattcgaaga cgcgcttctg tttaattctg taggataaac gaaataactg
      181 tatctttata atcatcctta agatagccct ggactcgtca gacattagtt cgcgcacatt
      241 attttcctcc actgtctgca aacagccaca cggcatttcc ctctctagtt tcatttatca
      301 aagtagcaca acacgctgcg tcttcgaatt cgcgcgtgat cttacggcat tatacgtatg
      361 atcggtccac gatcagctag attatctagt cagcttgatg tcatagctgt ttcctgaggc
      421 tcaatactga ccatttaaat catacctgac ctccatagca gaaagtcaaa agcctccgac
      481 cggaggcttt tgacttgatc ggcacgtaag aggttccaac tttcaccata atgaaataag
      541 atcactaccg ggcgtatttt ttgagttatc gagattttca ggagctaagg aagctaaaat
      601 gagccatatt caacgggaaa cgtcttgctt gaagccgcga ttaaattcca acatggatgc
      661 tgatttatat gggtataaat gggctcgcga taatgtcggg caatcaggtg cgacaatcta
      721 tcgattgtat gggaagcccg atgcgccaga gttgtttctg aaacatggca aaggtagcgt
      781 tgccaatgat gttacagatg agatggtcag gctaaactgg ctgacggaat ttatgcctct
      841 tccgaccatc aagcatttta tccgtactcc tgatgatgca tggttactca ccactgcgat
      901 cccagggaaa acagcattcc aggtattaga agaatatcct gattcaggtg aaaatattgt
      961 tgatgcgctg gcagtgttcc tgcgccggtt gcattcgatt cctgtttgta attgtccttt
     1021 taacggcgat cgcgtatttc gtctcgctca ggcgcaatca cgaatgaata acggtttggt
     1081 tggtgcgagt gattttgatg acgagcgtaa tggctggcct gttgaacaag tctggaaaga
     1141 aatgcataaa ctcttgccat tctcaccgga ttcagtcgtc actcatggtg atttctcact
     1201 tgataacctt atttttgacg aggggaaatt aataggttgt attgatgttg gacgagtcgg
     1261 aatcgcagac cgataccagg atcttgccat cctatggaac tgcctcggtg agttttctcc
     1321 ttcattacag aaacggcttt ttcaaaaata tggtattgat aatcctgata tgaataaatt
     1381 gcagtttcac ttgatgctcg atgagttttt ctaatgagga cctaaatgta atcacctggc
     1441 tcaccttcgg gtgggccttt ctgcgttgct ggcgtttttc cataggctcc gcccccctga
     1501 cgagcatcac aaaaatcgat gctcaagtca gaggtggcga aacccgacag gactataaag
     1561 ataccaggcg tttccccctg gaagctccct cgtgcgctct cctgttccga ccctgccgct
     1621 taccggatac ctgtccgcct ttctcccttc gggaagcgtg gcgctttctc atagctcacg
     1681 ctgtaggtat ctcagttcgg tgtaggtcgt tcgctccaag ctgggctgtg tgcacgaacc
     1741 ccccgttcag cccgaccgct gcgccttatc cggtaactat cgtcttgagt ccaacccggt
     1801 aagacacgac ttatcgccac tggcagcagc cactggtaac aggattagca gagcgaggta
     1861 tgtaggcggt gctacagagt tcttgaagtg gtggcctaac tacggctaca ctagaagaac
     1921 agtatttggt atctgcgctc tgctgaagcc agttacctcg gaaaaagagt tggtagctct
     1981 tgatccggca aacaaaccac cgctggtagc ggtggttttt ttgtttgcaa gcagcagatt
     2041 acgcgcagaa aaaaaggatc tcaagaagat cctttgattt tctaccgaag aaaggcccac
     2101 ccgt
//
